>Addgene plasmid #24581 | pIRES2-eGFP-Ofd1-Myc-G139S | depositor full sequence | sequence record 11456 | Author sequence
TAGTTATTAATAGTAATCAATTACGGGGTCATTAGTTCATAGCCCATATATGGAGTTCCGCGTTACATAA
CTTACGGTAAATGGCCCGCCTGGCTGACCGCCCAACGACCCCCGCCCATTGACGTCAATAATGACGTATG
TTCCCATAGTAACGCCAATAGGGACTTTCCATTGACGTCAATGGGTGGAGTATTTACGGTAAACTGCCCA
CTTGGCAGTACATCAAGTGTATCATATGCCAAGTACGCCCCCTATTGACGTCAATGACGGTAAATGGCCC
GCCTGGCATTATGCCCAGTACATGACCTTATGGGACTTTCCTACTTGGCAGTACATCTACGTATTAGTCA
TCGCTATTACCATGGTGATGCGGTTTTGGCAGTACATCAATGGGCGTGGATAGCGGTTTGACTCACGGGG
ATTTCCAAGTCTCCACCCCATTGACGTCAATGGGAGTTTGTTTTGGCACCAAAATCAACGGGACTTTCCA
AAATGTCGTAACAACTCCGCCCCATTGACGCAAATGGGCGGTAGGCGTGTACGGTGGGAGGTCTATATAA
GCAGAGCTGGTTTAGTGAACCGTCAGATCCGCTAGCGCTACCGGACTCAGATCTCGAGCTCAAGCTTCGA
ATTATCTGCAGAATTCGCCCTTTCCGTCTTTATTCCGTCCAGAGTCCCTCCTGGCTCGCGGACCCGCCCA
CCCTTCCCATACCGTGGGAGGAAGCGCGGCTGCTTGACGAGTTAGGGGCTGAATGTTTAGCTCTCTTGCT
CCCCTAGGTCCCCAGAGACAAGCTGGATTCCGAGGTCAAGGGCTCCCTCTCCTCCTGCGCCCCGGCCCGG
GCCGAGGAGTCCGACCGTGGAGGGGCGAGCTCGGGAGGAAAGCAGATGAGGATGGCTCAGTCCAACATGC
CCCACAAGTCTGATGTGTTGAGTCAAGATGAACTGCGCAAAAAGCTATACCAGACGTTTAAGGATCGGGG
TGTACTGGACACACTTCAGACCCAACTCCGAAACCAGCTAATTCATGAATTGATGCATCCTGTATTGAGT
GGAGAAGTGAAGCCGCCATCCATTTCAGTGGAAGGGAGTGCCCTCCTAATAGGGGCTTCTAACTCGCTGG
TGGCAGACCACTTACAAAGATGTGGCTATGAATATTCACTCTCTGTTTTCTTTCCAGAAAGTGGTTTGGC
AAAAGAAAAGATATTTACTATGCAGGATCTACTACAACTCATTCGGATTAACCCCTCATCCAGTCTCTAT
AAATCATTGATTTCAGGATTTGATAAAGAAAATAAAAAAAGTTTTCTTATGAGTTTCTTAAAGGAGTTGG
CAGAATATTATCAAGCTAAAGAGAGCTGTGATGCGGAAACTCAGACAAGCACCACATTTCCCAGCCAAGT
GTCCCTAGCCGAGAAGTTTCAGCTTATTGACGCTCAATTTGCAGATGGTTTTCCTCACCGTTCCAAGCTA
GAATCTTTAGAGACAAAGTTAAACGAGTATAAGAAAGAAGTACAACACCAGCTTCAGGTAGAAATGTGTC
ATAAGCTGAAGTATTTTAGAGAAGCTGAAATAACAAAAGTTAAGATGGAAGAGAGAAGAAAGTATGAAAA
GGAATTGGCTGAGTTCCAGAATGAATTTGAAAGAACTTGTCAAGCAAAAAATGAAGCCCTCATTTCTCAG
GAGAAGAATTCTCTGGAAAGAATTAAAAAACACCGAGAGATGGAATCAAAAGAAATTTATGCTCAAAGAC
AGCTTCTACTAAATGATATAGCTTTGCTTAGAGGTAGAGAAGCAGAGCTGAAGGAGCGAATCGAAACTTT
TGAATTGACCCAGAAGCTCCAAGAAGAAAAAATTAAAAGTGAGGCTGAGGCACTTGAGAGACGGGAACAG
AATCTGAAGAATATTGAAGACACCTATGATCAGAAACTCAAAACTGAACTGCTAAAGTACCAACTGGAGC
TAAAGGATGACTACATCACTAGGACAAATAAACTCCTGGAAGAGGAAAGGAAGAATAAAGAAAAAACTAT
TCATTTGCAAGAGGAGCTCACAGTTATTAATTCAAAAAAGGAAGAACTCAGTAAATCTGTTAAGCATATG
AAAGAAGTTGAGCTGGAACTGGAGTCTGTGAAAGCTCAGTTTTTAGCAATATCAAAACAAAACCACTTGC
TGAATGAAAAGGTGAGAGAGATGAGTGATTACTCACAACTGAAAGAAGAGAAAGTGGAGCTTCAGGCACA
AAATAAACTACTTAAACTGCAACTGGAAGAGACTAGGAATGAAAACTTACGACTCCTAGACCGCATAACT
CAGCCACCTCCTGAGCTTGTGATTTTTCAGAAGGAATTACAGAAAACAGAAAAGGCTATGGAACTGGAGC
ACAAGGACTTTGAAACTCATAGGCAGGCTCTTGAGAAACAGCTGCAGAGTGAAATTGAAAATTCTGCACA
GCTAAGGACCCAGATAGCAGAATATGATGCTTCTGTCAAAAGGTTAACTGTTCAGGTGGCTGAGTTAAAG
TCACAACTAAAACAAACTCAGATAGCCCTAGAGAATGAAGTGTACCGAAATCCAAAACACTCTCTGATTC
ATTCCCTGAGTGGCCTCCTATTGAGCGGCAAGATGGCACCCCACAGTGAAGATAAAAGTGGGGATTTCTT
GAATGTACCCCTTGAACAGAACAAGGTTATAGCGGGTGCAGTTATGTCAAGGGTCCCACCTTATGTAAAT
ACAGCAACAGAAGCTAGTTCCCCAGAGTCTGACTTTGAGTTTATAGCCAGTAGTACTAAAGCCAAAGTAA
GAGAGCTAGAGCAAGAGGCTGAACGCTTGGAAAAGGCATTCAGAACTTACTATCAAAGAGCTACTCAGAA
TCCTTCTACGAGCCCTCAGCCGGCAAAGAGTCCTCCATCTGTAAACTCGGTGGCAGCTCTCAGAAGCATA
GCTTCCAGTTCCATGGACAGACCTGTTTCTGCAGAGGACAGAGTTGTCTCGGAACAGCCTCTTGGGGACA
TGCTGAAGGAAGAAATGAGTGATATGTCCAAAGCATTCATGGGCAGTGTGGTTTCACGGCCACGCAGGAC
CTCTTCCTCCACACGCCTCTCCTCTACACCCCATCCAAAATCGAGAAGAAGTCTTGATAATGAAATGTAT
CTGGAAGGTCTCGGGAGATTACACATGACTTCCTCCAGCCCTCTTCTTGACAGAGTTTCTGCATCACCTG
CTGCTTCCCCTAGTCCTTGTCCTGAGAGAACAGCCCAGGCGTCACCTGTTCCATCTAGGCACAGCTTCTC
TGGTCTTCCAGAGCAAAATGCCTGTTTATATCAGAGACAAACTGAAACGCAAGATAAAAGTGAGCTTTCA
AATGTGGACAAGCAATCTTTGAAAGATGAGAAATTTGAACCACCTTTCAGATGGAACAAGACAGAACAGT
TTGAAGCAGAAGGACTCCACCCTGCTGGTGACATGCCTGGAATAGATTTTGCTGTGGCTACTCAGTCTTC
AAGACTCATTTCATACGACTACCCAAGTGCTGTTCAGAGCCAAACTGGAGAACAAGACGAACAGGAGCTA
TGGGAGCTTCACATGAAAGAACGCAGGCAGAGAGAAGAACAAAGGCATAATGAACGGCAAGAAGCTTTAG
AGAGGGAAAGAAGAGAGCTGGGAAAACTAGAGCAGGAGCGGAGGATGATTGAAGAGTCACTGAAGATGGA
GATGGAAGAAGAATTAGAAAAGAGTGTTCAAGACCAGAAAGACAAATCAGCTCATTGTGAAAATACTTTA
GAAAAATACATGAAAATTATCCAGCAGAGACAGGAAGAATCAAATGCAGATAAGAGCTCCAAAAAATCGG
GCAAAGAATGCTCACTAGTGGACATGATGATGCCTAGTGACAAGGATGAAAGTTCTCCAGGATTTTCTCA
TGAAGAACCAGATGACATGTGGGAGCAAAAGCTCATTTCTGAAGAGGACTTGTAAAAGGGCGAATTCCAG
CACACTGGCGGCCGTTACTAGTGGATCCATCCGCCCCTCTCCCTCCCCCCCCCCTAACGTTACTGGCCGA
AGCCGCTTGGAATAAGGCCGGTGTGCGTTTGTCTATATGTTATTTTCCACCATATTGCCGTCTTTTGGCA
ATGTGAGGGCCCGGAAACCTGGCCCTGTCTTCTTGACGAGCATTCCTAGGGGTCTTTCCCCTCTCGCCAA
AGGAATGCAAGGTCTGTTGAATGTCGTGAAGGAAGCAGTTCCTCTGGAAGCTTCTTGAAGACAAACAACG
TCTGTAGCGACCCTTTGCAGGCAGCGGAACCCCCCACCTGGCGACAGGTGCCTCTGCGGCCAAAAGCCAC
GTGTATAAGATACACCTGCAAAGGCGGCACAACCCCAGTGCCACGTTGTGAGTTGGATAGTTGTGGAAAG
AGTCAAATGGCTCTCCTCAAGCGTATTCAACAAGGGGCTGAAGGATGCCCAGAAGGTACCCCATTGTATG
GGATCTGATCTGGGGCCTCGGTGCACATGCTTTACATGTGTTTAGTCGAGGTTAAAAAAACGTCTAGGCC
CCCCGAACCACGGGGACGTGGTTTTCCTTTGAAAAACACGATGATAATATGGCCACAACCATGGTGAGCA
AGGGCGAGGAGCTGTTCACCGGGGTGGTGCCCATCCTGGTCGAGCTGGACGGCGACGTAAACGGCCACAA
GTTCAGCGTGTCCGGCGAGGGCGAGGGCGATGCCACCTACGGCAAGCTGACCCTGAAGTTCATCTGCACC
ACCGGCAAGCTGCCCGTGCCCTGGCCCACCCTCGTGACCACCCTGACCTACGGCGTGCAGTGCTTCAGCC
GCTACCCCGACCACATGAAGCAGCACGACTTCTTCAAGTCCGCCATGCCCGAAGGCTACGTCCAGGAGCG
CACCATCTTCTTCAAGGACGACGGCAACTACAAGACCCGCGCCGAGGTGAAGTTCGAGGGCGACACCCTG
GTGAACCGCATCGAGCTGAAGGGCATCGACTTCAAGGAGGACGGCAACATCCTGGGGCACAAGCTGGAGT
ACAACTACAACAGCCACAACGTCTATATCATGGCCGACAAGCAGAAGAACGGCATCAAGGTGAACTTCAA
GATCCGCCACAACATCGAGGACGGCAGCGTGCAGCTCGCCGACCACTACCAGCAGAACACCCCCATCGGC
GACGGCCCCGTGCTGCTGCCCGACAACCACTACCTGAGCACCCAGTCCGCCCTGAGCAAAGACCCCAACG
AGAAGCGCGATCACATGGTCCTGCTGGAGTTCGTGACCGCCGCCGGGATCACTCTCGGCATGGACGAGCT
GTACAAGTAAAGCGGCCGCGACTCTAGATCATAATCAGCCATACCACATTTGTAGAGGTTTTACTTGCTT
TAAAAAACCTCCCACACCTCCCCCTGAACCTGAAACATAAAATGAATGCAATTGTTGTTGTTAACTTGTT
TATTGCAGCTTATAATGGTTACAAATAAAGCAATAGCATCACAAATTTCACAAATAAAGCATTTTTTTCA
CTGCATTCTAGTTGTGGTTTGTCCAAACTCATCAATGTATCTTAAGGCGTAAATTGTAAGCGTTAATATT
TTGTTAAAATTCGCGTTAAATTTTTGTTAAATCAGCTCATTTTTTAACCAATAGGCCGAAATCGGCAAAA
TCCCTTATAAATCAAAAGAATAGACCGAGATAGGGT
[37 nt withheld, positions 5707-5743]
AAAGAACGTGGACTCCAACGTCAAAGG
[49 nt withheld, positions 5771-5819]
T
[91 nt withheld, positions 5821-5911]
G
[124 nt withheld, positions 5913-6036]
CAGGTGGCACTTTTCGGGGAAATGTGCGCGGAACCCCTATTTGTTTATTTTTCTAAATACATTCAAATAT
GTATCCGCTCATGAGACAATAACCCTGATAAATGCTTCAATAATATTGAAAAAGGAAGAGTCCTGAGGCG
GAAAGAACCAGCTGTGGAATGTGTGTCAGTTAGGGTGTGGAAAGTCCCCAGGCTCCCCAGCAGGCAGAAG
TATGCAAAGCATGCATCTCAATTAGTCAGCAACCAGGTGTGGAAAGTCCCCAGGCTCCCCAGCAGGCAGA
AGTATGCAAAGCATGCATCTCAATTAGTCAGCAACCATAGTCCCGCCCCTAACTCCGCCCATCCCGCCCC
TAACTCCGCCCAGTTCCGCCCATTCTCCGCCCCATGGCTGACTAATTTTTTTTATTTATGCAGAGGCCGA
GGCCGCCTCGGCCTCTGAGCTATTCCAGAAGTAGTGAGGAGGCTTTTTTGGAGGCCTAGGCTTTTGCAAA
GATCGATCAAGAGACAGGATGAGGATCGTTTCGCATGATTGAACAAGATGGATTGCACGCAGGTTCTCCG
GCCGCTTGGGTGGAGAGGCTATTCGGCTATGACTGGGCACAACAGACAATCGGCTGCTCTGATGCCGCCG
TGTTCCGGCTGTCAGCGCAGGGGCGCCCGGTTCTTTTTGTCAAGACCGACCTGTCCGGTGCCCTGAATGA
ACTGCAAGACGAGGCAGCGCGGCTATCGTGGCTGGCCACGACGGGCGTTCCTTGCGCAGCTGTGCTCGAC
GTTGTCACTGAAGCGGGAAGGGACTGGCTGCTATTGGGCGAAGTGCCGGGGCAGGATCTCCTGTCATCTC
ACCTTGCTCCTGCCGAGAAAGTATCCATCATGGCTGATGCAATGCGGCGGCTGCATACGCTTGATCCGGC
TACCTGCCCATTCGACCACCAAGCGAAACATCGCATCGAGCGAGCACGTACTCGGATGGAAGCCGGTCTT
GTCGATCAGGATGATCTGGACGAAGAGCATCAGGGGCTCGCGCCAGCCGAACTGTTCGCCAGGCTCAAGG
CGAGCATGCCCGACGGCGAGGATCTCGTCGTGACCCATGGCGATGCCTGCTTGCCGAATATCATGGTGGA
AAATGGCCGCTTTTCTGGATTCATCGACTGTGGCCGGCTGGGTGTGGCGGACCGCTATCAGGACATAGCG
TTGGCTACCCGTGATATTGCTGAAGAGCTTGGCGGCGAATGGGCTGACCGCTTCCTCGTGCTTTACGGTA
TCGCCGCTCCCGATTCGCAGCGCATCGCCTTCTATCGCCTTCTTGACGAGTTCTTCTGAGCGGGACTCTG
GGGTTCGAAATGACCGACCAAGCGACGCCCAACCTGCCATCACGAGATTTCGATTCCACCGCCGCCTTCT
ATGAAAGGTTGGGCTTCGGAATCGTTTTCCGGGACGCCGGCTGGATGATCCTCCAGCGCGGGGATCTCAT
GCTGGAGTTCTTCGCCCACCCTAGGGGGAGGCTAACTGAAACACGGAAGGAGACAATACCGGAAGGAACC
CGCGCTATGACGGCAATAAAAAGACAGAATAAAACGCACGGTGTTGGGTCGTTTGTTCATAAACGCGGGG
TTCGGTCCCAGGGCTGGCACTCTGTCGATACCCCACCGAGACCCCATTGGGGCCAATACGCCCGCGTTTC
TTCCTTTTCCCCACCCCACCCCCCAAGTTCGGGTGAAGGCCCAGGGCTCGCAGCCAACGTCGGGGCGGCA
GGCCCTGCCATAGCCTCAGGTTACTCATATATACTTTAGATTGATTTAAAACTTCATTTTTAATTTAAAA
GGATCTAGGTGAAGATCCTTTTTGATAATCTCATGACCAAAATCCCTTAACGTGAGTTTTCGTTCCACTG
AGCGTCAGACCCCGTAGAAAAGATCAAAGGATCTTCTTGAGATCCTTTTTTTCTGCGCGTAATCTGCTGC
TTGCAAACAAAAAAACCACCGCTACCAGCGGTGGTTTGTTTGCCGGATCAAGAGCTACCAACTCTTTTTC
CGAAGGTAACTGGCTTCAGCAGAGCGCAGATACCAAATACTGTCCTTCTAGTGTAGCCGTAGTTAGGCCA
CCACTTCAAGAACTCTGTAGCACCGCCTACATACCTCGCTCTGCTAATCCTGTTACCAGTGGCTGCTGCC
AGTGGCGATAAGTCGTGTCTTACCGGGTTGGACTCAAGACGATAGTTACCGGATAAGGCGCAGCGGTCGG
GCTGAACGGGGGGTTCGTGCACACAGCCCAGCTTGGAGCGAACGACCTACACCGAACTGAGATACCTACA
GCGTGAGCTATGAGAAAGCGCCACGCTTCCCGAAGGGAGAAAGGCGGACAGGTATCCGGTAAGCGGCAGG
GTCGGAACAGGAGAGCGCACGAGGGAGCTTCCAGGGGGAAACGCCTGGTATCTTTATAGTCCTGTCGGGT
TTCGCCACCTCTGACTTGAGCGTCGATTTTTGTGATGCTCGTCAGGGGGGCGGAGCCTATGGAAAAACGC
CAGCAACGCGGCCTTTTTACGGTTCCTGGCCTTTTGCTGGCCTTTTGCTCACATGTTCTTTCCTGCGTTA
TCCCCTGATTCTGTGGATAACCGTATTACCGCCATGCAT
Features (pLannotate 1.2.2; 17 found; start..end, strand, type, name):
     61..364     +  enhancer       CMV enhancer: human cytomegalovirus immediate early enhancer
    365..568     +  promoter       CMV promoter: human cytomegalovirus (CMV) immediate early promoter
    591..633     +  misc_feature   MCS (fragment): multiple cloning site
    892..3942    +  CDS            Ofd1: OFD1_MOUSE - Experimental evidence at protein level: Swiss-Prot protein existence level 1. Component of the centrioles controlling mother and daughter centrioles length. Recruits to the centriole IFT88 and centriole distal appendage-specific proteins including CEP164. Involved in the biogenesis of the cilium, a centriole-associated function. The cilium is a cell surface projection found in many vertebrate cells required to transduce signals important for development and tissue homeostasis. Plays an important role in development by regulating Wnt signaling and the specification of the left-righ
   3943..3972    +  CDS            Myc: Myc (human c-Myc proto-oncogene) epitope tag
   4135..4597    +  misc_feature   IRES: internal ribosome entry site (IRES) of the encephalomyocarditis virus (EMCV)
   4611..5330    +  CDS            EGFP: the original enhanced GFP (Yang et al., 1996) mammalian codon-optimized
   5347..5430    +  CDS            large T antigen (fragment): large T antigen from SV40 (simian virus 40)
   5453..5574    +  polyA_signal   SV40 poly(A) signal: SV40 polyadenylation signal
   5608..6036    -  rep_origin     f1 ori (sequence partly withheld): f1 bacteriophage origin of replication; arrow indicates direction of (+) strand synthesis
   6063..6167    +  promoter       AmpR promoter: bla
   6169..6526    +  promoter       SV40 promoter: SV40 enhancer and early promoter
   6561..7355    +  CDS            NeoR/KanR: aminoglycoside phosphotransferase from Tn5; aph(3')-II (or nptII); confers resistance to neomycin, kanamycin, and G418 (Geneticin®)
   7376..7528    +  CDS            ble (fragment): BLE_KLEPN - Experimental evidence at protein level: Swiss-Prot protein existence level 1. Binding protein with a strong affinity to the bleomycin family of antibiotics. Binds to CL990; an antimitotic-antibiotic compound. From Klebsiella pneumoniae.
   7587..7634    +  polyA_signal   HSV TK poly(A) signal: herpes simplex virus thymidine kinase polyadenylation signal (Cole and Stacy, 1985)
   7725..7741    -  polyA_signal   bGH poly(A) signal (fragment): bovine growth hormone polyadenylation signal
   7963..8551    +  rep_origin     ori: high-copy-number ColE1/pMB1/pBR322/pUC origin of replication
