[The description below was written by a language model from this plasmid's Addgene catalogue record and pLannotate feature annotations shown in this document.]
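Description:
pIRES2-eGFP-Ofd1-Myc-G139S is a mammalian expression plasmid built on the Clontech pIRES2-eGFP backbone, carrying a mouse Ofd1 cDNA with a disease-associated point mutation. It is propagated in E. coli as a high-copy plasmid through a ColE1/pUC-type origin and also carries an f1 origin. A single Tn5 aminoglycoside phosphotransferase gene (NeoR/KanR) serves both hosts. A bacterial promoter drives it for kanamycin selection, and the SV40 enhancer/early promoter with an HSV TK polyadenylation signal drives it for G418 selection of transfected mammalian cells. The short ble, large T antigen and bGH poly(A) fragments in the annotation appear to be backbone remnants rather than functional elements.

The expression cassette uses the human CMV immediate early enhancer and promoter to transcribe a bicistronic message ending at an SV40 poly(A) signal. The first cistron encodes Ofd1 fused at its C terminus to a Myc epitope tag, with glycine 139 changed to serine. The second cistron is EGFP, translated independently from an EMCV IRES. Although the catalogue lists eGFP as a C-terminal tag on the backbone, the feature layout shows it lying downstream of the IRES. It therefore acts as a separate reporter marking transfected cells, not as a fusion to Ofd1.

Ofd1 is a centriolar protein that controls centriole length, recruits distal appendage proteins and IFT88, and is needed for cilium formation. The depositor notes that the G139S substitution was reported in patients with oral-facial-digital syndrome type 1. The associated study addresses Ofd1 regulation of centriole length and distal structure. The construct is thus suited to expressing the mutant protein, detecting it through the Myc tag, and comparing its behaviour with wild-type Ofd1 in GFP-positive cells.
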