Addgene plasmid #24581: pIRES2-eGFP-Ofd1-Myc-G139S
Depositing lab: Jeremy Reiter. Depositing organization: University of California, San Francisco (UCSF). Publication: Ofd1, a human disease gene, regulates the length and distal structure of centrioles. Singla V, Romaguera-Ros M, Garcia-Verdugo JM, Reiter JF. Dev Cell. 2010 Mar 16. 18(3):410-24. 10.1016/j.devcel.2009.12.022 PubMed 20230748.
Backbone
  Vector backbone: pIRES2-eGFP
  Backbone manufacturer: Clontech
  Backbone size w/o insert (bp): 5578
  Vector type: Mammalian Expression
  Selectable markers: Neomycin (select with G418)
Growth in bacteria
  Bacterial resistance: Kanamycin, 50 μg/mL
  Growth temperature: 37°C
  Growth strain: DH5alpha
  Copy number: High Copy
Gene/Insert
  Gene/Insert name: Ofd1
  Species: M. musculus (mouse)
  Insert size (bp): 3087
  Mutation: Glycine 139 changed to serine (codon GGT to AGT)
  GenBank ID: NM_177429
  Entrez Gene: Ofd1 (a.k.a. ORF2, Cxorf5, DXGgc7e)
  Tag / fusion protein: Myc (C terminal on insert); eGFP (C terminal on backbone)
  Cloning method: Restriction Enzyme; 5′ cloning site EcoRI (destroyed during cloning); 3′ cloning site BamHI (not destroyed)
  Sequencing primers: 5′ ccctaggtccccagagaca
Terms and licenses: Academic/Nonprofit Terms; Industry Terms: Not Available to Industry
Depositor comments: Mutation reported in: Clinical, molecular, and genotype-phenotype correlation studies from 25 cases of oral-facial-digital syndrome type 1: a French and Belgian collaborative study. Thauvin-Robinet C, Cossée M, Cormier-Daire V, Van Maldergem L, Toutain A, Alembik Y, Bieth E, Layet V, Parent P, David A, Goldenberg A, Mortier G, Héron D, Sagot P, Bouvier AM, Huet F, Cusin V, Donzel A, Devys D, Teyssier JR, Faivre L. J Med Genet. 2006 Jan;43(1):54-61.PMID: 16397067
How to cite: pIRES2-eGFP-Ofd1-Myc-G139S was a gift from Jeremy Reiter (Addgene plasmid # 24581 ; http://n2t.net/addgene:24581 ; RRID:Addgene_24581)
