>Addgene plasmid #24581 | pIRES2-eGFP-Ofd1-Myc-G139S | addgene partial sequence | sequence record 30520 | 24581 with CMV-F
CAGAGCTGGTTTAGTGAACCGTCAGATCCGCTAGCGCTACCGGACTCAGATCTCGAGCTCAAGCTTCGAA
TTATCTGCAGAATTCGCCCTTGACGAGTTAGGGGCTGAATGTTTAGCTCTCTTGCTCCCCTAGGTCCCCA
GAGACAAGCTGGATTCCGAGGTCAAGGGCTCCCTCTCCTCCTGCGCCCCGGCCCGGGCCGAGGAGTCCGA
CCGTGGAGGGGCGAGCTCGGGAGGAAAGCAGATGAGGATGGCTCAGTCCAACATGCCCCACAAGTCTGAT
GTGTTGAGTCAAGATGAACTGCGCAAAAAGCTATACCAGACGTTTAAGGATCGGGGTGTACTGGACACAC
TTCAGACCCAACTCCGAAACCAGCTAATTCATGAATTGATGCATCCTGTATTGAGTGGAGAAGTGAAGCC
GCCATCCATTTCAGTGGAAGGGAGTGCCCTCCTAATAGGGGCTTCTAACTCGCTGGTGGCAGACCACTTA
CAAAGATGTGGCTATGAATATTCACTCTCTGTTTTCTTTCCAGAAAGTGGTTTGGCAAAAGAAAAGATAT
TTACTATGCAGGATCTACTACAACTCATTCGGATTAACCCCTCATCCAGTCTCTATAAATCATTGATTTC
AGGATTTGATAAAGAAAATAAAAAAAGTTTTCTA
