>Addgene plasmid #24581 | pIRES2-eGFP-Ofd1-Myc-G139S | addgene partial sequence | sequence record 30521 | 24581 with IRES-R
ACAACGCACACCGGGCCTTATTCCAAGCGGCTTCGGCCAGTAACGTTAGGGGGGGGGGAGGGAGAGGGGC
GGATCCACTAGTAACGGCCGCCAGTGTGCTGGAATTCGCCCTTTTACAAGTCCTCTTCAGAAATGAGCTT
TTGCTCCCACATGTCATCTGGTTCTTCATGAGAAAATCCTGGAGAACTTTCATCCTTGTCACTAGGCATC
ATCATGTCCACTAGTGAGCATTCTTTGCCCGATTTTTTGGAGCTCTTATCTGCATTTGATTCTTCCTGTC
TCTGCTGGATAATTTTCATGTATTTTTCTAAAGTATTTTCACAATGAGCTGATTTGTCTTTCTGGTCTTG
AACACTCTTTTCTAATTCTTCTTCCATCTCCATCTTCAGTGACTCTTCAATCATCCTCCGCTCCTGCTCT
AGTTTTCCCAGCTCTCTTCTTTCCCTCTCTAAAGCTTCTTGCCGTTCATTATGCCTTTGTTCTTCTCTCT
GCCTGCGTTCTTTCATGTGAAGCTCCCATAGCTCCTGTTCGTCTTGTTCTCCAGTTTGGCTCTGAACAGC
ACTTGGGTAGTCGTATGAAATGAGTCTTGAAGACTGAGTAGCCACAGCAAAATCTATTCCAGGCATGTCA
CCAGCAGGGTGGAGTCCTTCTGCTTCAAACTGTTCTGTCTTGTTCCATCTGAAAGGTGGTTCAAATTTCT
CATCTTTCAAAGATTGCTTGTCCACATTTGAAAGCTCACTTTTATCTTGCGTTTCAGTTTGTCTCTGATA
TAAACAGGCA
